Addgene plasmid #244166: pLentiX1-CAG-TagBFP
Purpose: Lentiviral expression of TagBFP
Depositing lab: Kate Galloway. Depositing organization: Massachusetts Institute of Technology. Publication: Chemogenetic tuning reveals optimal MAPK signaling for cell-fate programming. Lende-Dorn BA, Atkinson JC, Bae Y, Galloway KE. Cell Rep. 2025 Sep 23;44(9):116226. doi: 10.1016/j.celrep.2025.116226. Epub 2025 Sep 4. PubMed 40913769.
Backbone
  Vector backbone: pLentiX1
  Backbone manufacturer: Addgene #17297
  Total vector size (bp): 8677
  Vector type: Mammalian Expression, Lentiviral
Growth in bacteria
  Bacterial resistance: Ampicillin, 100 μg/mL
  Growth temperature: 30°C
  Growth strain: NEB Stable
  Copy number: High Copy
Gene/Insert
  Gene/Insert name: TagBFP
  Insert size (bp): 702
Terms and licenses: Academic/Nonprofit Terms; Industry Terms: Not Available to Industry
Depositor comments: Please visit https://doi.org/10.1101/2024.12.19.629350 for bioRxiv preprint.
How to cite: pLentiX1-CAG-TagBFP was a gift from Kate Galloway (Addgene plasmid # 244166 ; http://n2t.net/addgene:244166 ; RRID:Addgene_244166)
