[The description below was written by a language model from this plasmid's Addgene catalogue record and pLannotate feature annotations shown in this document.]
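Description:
pLentiX1-CAG-TagBFP is a lentiviral transfer plasmid of about 8.7 kb, built on the pLentiX1 backbone, for constitutive expression of the blue fluorescent protein TagBFP in mammalian cells. It is maintained in E. coli through a high-copy ColE1/pUC-type origin and selected with ampicillin via the β-lactamase gene. The backbone also carries an f1 origin, an SV40 origin, flanking T3 and T7 promoters, and remnants of the lac region (lacI and lacZα fragments, lac promoter and operator) left over from the parental cloning vector.

The viral portion has the layout typical of a third-generation, Tat-independent vector. An RSV enhancer/promoter drives the genomic RNA from a truncated HIV-1 5' LTR, followed by the Ψ packaging signal with a partial gag sequence, the Rev response element for Rev-dependent nuclear export, and the cPPT/CTS element that aids nuclear import of the reverse-transcribed genome. The downstream LTR is likewise annotated as a truncated HIV-1 LTR, and it is followed by an SV40 polyadenylation signal.

Between the LTRs, the expression cassette is flanked by attB1 and attB2 sites, indicating it was installed by Gateway recombination. It consists of the CAG promoter (CMV enhancer, chicken β-actin promoter and a chimeric β-actin/β-globin intron) driving the TagBFP coding sequence, followed by a WPRE to enhance transcript stability and expression. No mammalian drug-selection marker is annotated, so transduced cells would be identified by blue fluorescence. The stated purpose is simply lentiviral expression of TagBFP, which makes the construct suitable as a transduction marker or fluorescent control.
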