Features (pLannotate 1.2.2; 29 found; start..end, strand, type, name):
      1..589     +  rep_origin     ori: high-copy-number ColE1/pMB1/pBR322/pUC origin of replication
    772..864     +  CDS            lacI (fragment): lac repressor; lacI; The lac repressor binds to the lac operator to inhibit transcription in E. coli. This inhibition can be relieved by adding lactose or isopropyl-β-D-thiogalactopyranoside (IPTG).
    877..898     +  protein_bind   CAP binding site: CAP binding activates transcription in the presence of cAMP. E. coli catabolite activator protein
    913..943     +  promoter       lac promoter: promoter for the E. coli lac operon
    951..967     +  protein_bind   lac operator: The lac repressor binds to the lac operator to inhibit transcription in E. coli. This inhibition can be relieved by adding lactose or isopropyl-β-D-thiogalactopyranoside (IPTG). lac repressor encoded by lacI
   1012..1030    +  promoter       T3 promoter: promoter for bacteriophage T3 RNA polymerase
   1058..1284    +  promoter       RSV promoter: Rous sarcoma virus enhancer/promoter
   1285..1465    +  LTR            5' LTR (truncated): truncated 5' long terminal repeat (LTR) from HIV-1
   1512..1637    +  misc_feature   HIV-1 Ψ: packaging signal of human immunodeficiency virus type 1
   1621..1984    +  CDS            HIV-1 gag (fragment): gag protein from human immunodeficiency virus 1; gag
   2130..2363    +  misc_feature   RRE: The Rev response element (RRE) of HIV-1 allows for Rev-dependent mRNA export from the nucleus to the cytoplasm.
   2740..2840    +  CDS            Rev (fragment): human immunodeficiency virus 1 (HIV-1) Rev protein; rev; enhances nuclear export of unspliced and incompletely spliced viral mRNAs
   2859..2975    +  misc_feature   cPPT/CTS: central polypurine tract and central termination sequence of HIV-1
   3026..3050    +  protein_bind   attB1: mutant version of attB; recombination site for the Gateway® BP reaction BP Clonase™
   3155..3458    +  enhancer       CMV enhancer: human cytomegalovirus immediate early enhancer
   3460..3737    +  promoter       chicken β-actin promoter: No description available
   3738..4754    +  intron         chimeric intron: chimera between introns from chicken β-actin and rabbit β-globin
   4814..5512    +  CDS            TagBFP: TagBFP is a basic (constitutively fluorescent) blue fluorescent protein published in 2008, derived from Entacmaea quadricolor. It is reported to be a very rapidly-maturing monomer with very low acid sensitivity.
   5526..6114    +  misc_feature   WPRE: woodchuck hepatitis virus posttranscriptional regulatory element
   6128..6152    -  protein_bind   attB2: mutant version of attB; recombination site for the Gateway® BP reaction BP Clonase™
   6181..6318    +  CDS            nef (fragment): NEF_HV1LA - Experimental evidence at protein level: Swiss-Prot protein existence level 1. Extracellular Nef protein targets CD4(+) T-lymphocytes for apoptosis by interacting with CXCR4 surface receptors. From Human immunodeficiency virus type 1 group M subtype B (isolate Lai) (HIV-1).
   6304..6484    +  LTR            5' LTR (truncated): truncated 5' long terminal repeat (LTR) from HIV-1
   6556..6677    +  polyA_signal   SV40 poly(A) signal: SV40 polyadenylation signal
   6717..6852    +  rep_origin     SV40 ori: SV40 origin of replication
   6873..6891    -  promoter       T7 promoter: promoter for bacteriophage T7 RNA polymerase
   6899..7054    +  CDS            lacZα (fragment): LacZα fragment of β-galactosidase; lacZ fragment
   7059..7487    +  rep_origin     f1 ori (sequence partly withheld): f1 bacteriophage origin of replication; arrow indicates direction of (+) strand synthesis
   7540..7644    +  promoter       AmpR promoter: bla
   7645..8505    +  CDS            AmpR: β-lactamase; bla; confers resistance to ampicillin, carbenicillin, and related antibiotics
>Addgene plasmid #244166 | pLentiX1-CAG-TagBFP | addgene full sequence | sequence record 488732 | Addgene NGS Result
TTGAGATCCTTTTTTTCTGCGCGTAATCTGCTGCTTGCAAACAAAAAAACCACCGCTACCAGCGGTGGTT
TGTTTGCCGGATCAAGAGCTACCAACTCTTTTTCCGAAGGTAACTGGCTTCAGCAGAGCGCAGATACCAA
ATACTGTTCTTCTAGTGTAGCCGTAGTTAGGCCACCACTTCAAGAACTCTGTAGCACCGCCTACATACCT
CGCTCTGCTAATCCTGTTACCAGTGGCTGCTGCCAGTGGCGATAAGTCGTGTCTTACCGGGTTGGACTCA
AGACGATAGTTACCGGATAAGGCGCAGCGGTCGGGCTGAACGGGGGGTTCGTGCACACAGCCCAGCTTGG
AGCGAACGACCTACACCGAACTGAGATACCTACAGCGTGAGCTATGAGAAAGCGCCACGCTTCCCGAAGG
GAGAAAGGCGGACAGGTATCCGGTAAGCGGCAGGGTCGGAACAGGAGAGCGCACGAGGGAGCTTCCAGGG
GGAAACGCCTGGTATCTTTATAGTCCTGTCGGGTTTCGCCACCTCTGACTTGAGCGTCGATTTTTGTGAT
GCTCGTCAGGGGGGCGGAGCCTATGGAAAAACGCCAGCAACGCGGCCTTTTTACGGTTCCTGGCCTTTTG
CTGGCCTTTTGCTCACATGTTCTTTCCTGCGTTATCCCCTGATTCTGTGGATAACCGTATTACCGCCTTT
GAGTGAGCTGATACCGCTCGCCGCAGCCGAACGACCGAGCGCAGCGAGTCAGTGAGCGAGGAAGCGGAAG
AGCGCCCAATACGCAAACCGCCTCTCCCCGCGCGTTGGCCGATTCATTAATGCAGCTGGCACGACAGGTT
TCCCGACTGGAAAGCGGGCAGTGAGCGCAACGCAATTAATGTGAGTTAGCTCACTCATTAGGCACCCCAG
GCTTTACACTTTATGCTTCCGGCTCGTATGTTGTGTGGAATTGTGAGCGGATAACAATTTCACACAGGAA
ACAGCTATGACCATGATTACGCCAAGCGCGCAATTAACCCTCACTAAAGGGAACAAAAGCTGGAGCTGCA
AGCTTAATGTAGTCTTATGCAATACTCTTGTAGTCTTGCAACATGGTAACGATGAGTTAGCAACATGCCT
TACAAGGAGAGAAAAAGCACCGTGCATGCCGATTGGTGGAAGTAAGGTGGTACGATCGTGCCTTATTAGG
AAGGCAACAGACGGGTCTGACATGGATTGGACGAACCACTGAATTGCCGCATTGCAGAGATATTGTATTT
AAGTGCCTAGCTCGATACATAAACGGGTCTCTCTGGTTAGACCAGATCTGAGCCTGGGAGCTCTCTGGCT
AACTAGGGAACCCACTGCTTAAGCCTCAATAAAGCTTGCCTTGAGTGCTTCAAGTAGTGTGTGCCCGTCT
GTTGTGTGACTCTGGTAACTAGAGATCCCTCAGACCCTTTTAGTCAGTGTGGAAAATCTCTAGCAGTGGC
GCCCGAACAGGGACTTGAAAGCGAAAGGGAAACCAGAGGAGCTCTCTCGACGCAGGACTCGGCTTGCTGA
AGCGCGCACGGCAAGAGGCGAGGGGCGGCGACTGGTGAGTACGCCAAAAATTTTGACTAGCGGAGGCTAG
AAGGAGAGAGATGGGTGCGAGAGCGTCAGTATTAAGCGGGGGAGAATTAGATCGCGATGGGAAAAAATTC
GGTTAAGGCCAGGGGGAAAGAAAAAATATAAATTAAAACATATAGTATGGGCAAGCAGGGAGCTAGAACG
ATTCGCAGTTAATCCTGGCCTGTTAGAAACATCAGAAGGCTGTAGACAAATACTGGGACAGCTACAACCA
TCCCTTCAGACAGGATCAGAAGAACTTAGATCATTATATAATACAGTAGCAACCCTCTATTGTGTGCATC
AAAGGATAGAGATAAAAGACACCAAGGAAGCTTTAGACAAGATAGAGGAAGAGCAAAACAAAAGTAAGAC
CACCGCACAGCAAGCGGCCGCTGATCTTCAGACCTGGAGGAGGAGATATGAGGGACAATTGGAGAAGTGA
ATTATATAAATATAAAGTAGTAAAAATTGAACCATTAGGAGTAGCACCCACCAAGGCAAAGAGAAGAGTG
GTGCAGAGAGAAAAAAGAGCAGTGGGAATAGGAGCTTTGTTCCTTGGGTTCTTGGGAGCAGCAGGAAGCA
CTATGGGCGCAGCGTCAATGACGCTGACGGTACAGGCCAGACAATTATTGTCTGGTATAGTGCAGCAGCA
GAACAATTTGCTGAGGGCTATTGAGGCGCAACAGCATCTGTTGCAACTCACAGTCTGGGGCATCAAGCAG
CTCCAGGCAAGAATCCTGGCTGTGGAAAGATACCTAAAGGATCAACAGCTCCTGGGGATTTGGGGTTGCT
CTGGAAAACTCATTTGCACCACTGCTGTGCCTTGGAATGCTAGTTGGAGTAATAAATCTCTGGAACAGAT
TTGGAATCACACGACCTGGATGGAGTGGGACAGAGAAATTAACAATTACACAAGCTTAATACACTCCTTA
ATTGAAGAATCGCAAAACCAGCAAGAAAAGAATGAACAAGAATTATTGGAATTAGATAAATGGGCAAGTT
TGTGGAATTGGTTTAACATAACAAATTGGCTGTGGTATATAAAATTATTCATAATGATAGTAGGAGGCTT
GGTAGGTTTAAGAATAGTTTTTGCTGTACTTTCTATAGTGAATAGAGTTAGGCAGGGATATTCACCATTA
TCGTTTCAGACCCACCTCCCAACCCCGAGGGGACCCGACAGGCCCGAAGGAATAGAAGAAGAAGGTGGAG
AGAGAGACAGAGACAGATCCATTCGATTAGTGAACGGATCTCGACGGTATCGGTTAACTTTTAAAAGAAA
AGGGGGGATTGGGGGGTACAGTGCAGGGGAAAGAATAGTAGACATAATAGCAACAGACATACAAACTAAA
GAATTACAAAAACAAATTACAAAATTCAAAATTTTATCGTCCAGTGTGGTGGCTACTCATAGCAGGTGCC
ACTAGTGGAGTTCCGACAAGTTTGTACAAAAAAGCAGGCTCCACCATGGGAACCAATTCAGTCGACTGGA
TCCGGTACTACTACTAGTTATTAATAGTAATCAATTACGGGGTCATTAGTTCATAGCCCATATATGGAGT
TCCGCGTTACATAACTTACGGTAAATGGCCCGCCTGGCTGACCGCCCAACGACCCCCGCCCATTGACGTC
AATAATGACGTATGTTCCCATAGTAACGCCAATAGGGACTTTCCATTGACGTCAATGGGTGGAGTATTTA
CGGTAAACTGCCCACTTGGCAGTACATCAAGTGTATCATATGCCAAGTACGCCCCCTATTGACGTCAATG
ACGGTAAATGGCCCGCCTGGCATTATGCCCAGTACATGACCTTATGGGACTTTCCTACTTGGCAGTACAT
CTACGTATTAGTCATCGCTATTACCATGGTCGAGGTGAGCCCCACGTTCTGCTTCACTCTCCCCATCTCC
CCCCCCTCCCCACCCCCAATTTTGTATTTATTTATTTTTTAATTATTTTGTGCAGCGATGGGGGCGGGGG
GGGGGGGGGGGCGCGCGCCAGGCGGGGCGGGGCGGGGCGAGGGGCGGGGCGGGGCGAGGCGGAGAGGTGC
GGCGGCAGCCAATCAGAGCGGCGCGCTCCGAAAGTTTCCTTTTATGGCGAGGCGGCGGCGGCGGCGGCCC
TATAAAAAGCGAAGCGCGCGGCGGGCGGGAGTCGCTGCGCGCTGCCTTCGCCCCGTGCCCCGCTCCGCCG
CCGCCTCGCGCCGCCCGCCCCGGCTCTGACTGACCGCGTTACTCCCACAGGTGAGCGGGCGGGACGGCCC
TTCTCCTCCGGGCTGTAATTAGCGCTTGGTTTAATGACGGCTTGTTTCTTTTCTGTGGCTGCGTGAAAGC
CTTGAGGGGCTCCGGGAGGGCCCTTTGTGCGGGGGGAGCGGCTCGGGGGGTGCGTGCGTGTGTGTGTGCG
TGGGGAGCGCCGCGTGCGGCTCCGCGCTGCCCGGCGGCTGTGAGCGCTGCGGGCGCGGCGCGGGGCTTTG
TGCGCTCCGCAGTGTGCGCGAGGGGAGCGCGGCCGGGGGCGGTGCCCCGCGGTGCGGGGGGGGCTGCGAG
GGGAACAAAGGCTGCGTGCGGGGTGTGTGCGTGGGGGGGTGAGCAGGGGGTGTGGGCGCGTCGGTCGGGC
TGCAACCCCCCCTGCACCCCCCTCCCCGAGTTGCTGAGCACGGCCCGGCTTCGGGTGCGGGGCTCCGTAC
GGGGCGTGGCGCGGGGCTCGCCGTGCCGGGCGGGGGGTGGCGGCAGGTGGGGGTGCCGGGCGGGGCGGGG
CCGCCTCGGGCCGGGGAGGGCTCGGGGGAGGGGCGCGGCGGCCCCCGGAGCGCCGGCGGCTGTCGAGGCG
CGGCGAGCCGCAGCCATTGCCTTTTATGGTAATCGTGCGAGAGGGCGCAGGGACTTCCTTTGTCCCAAAT
CTGTGCGGAGCCGAAATCTGGGAGGCGCCGCCGCACCCCCTCTAGCGGGCGCGGGGCGAAGCGGTGCGGC
GCCGGCAGGAAGGAAATGGGCGGGGAGGGCCTTCGTGCGTCGCCGCGCCGCCGTCCCCTTCTCCCTCTCC
AGCCTCGGGGCTGTCCGCGGGGGGACGGCTGCCTTCGGGGGGGACGGGGCAGGGCGGGGTTCGGCTTCTG
GCGTGTGACCGGCGGCTCTAGAGCCTCTGCTAACCATGTTCATGCCTTCTTCTTTTTCCTACAGCTCCTG
GGCAACGTGCTGGTTATTGTGCTGTCTCATCATTTTGGCAAAAATGAGCCACCATGAGCGAGCTGATTAA
GGAGAACATGCACATGAAGCTGTACATGGAGGGCACCGTGGACAACCATCACTTCAAGTGCACATCCGAG
GGCGAAGGCAAGCCCTACGAGGGCACCCAGACCATGAGAATCAAGGTGGTCGAGGGCGGCCCTCTCCCCT
TCGCCTTCGACATCCTGGCTACTAGCTTCCTCTACGGCAGCAAGACCTTCATCAACCACACCCAGGGCAT
CCCCGACTTCTTCAAGCAGTCCTTCCCTGAGGGCTTCACATGGGAGAGAGTCACCACATACGAAGACGGG
GGCGTGCTGACCGCTACCCAGGACACCAGCCTCCAGGACGGCTGCCTCATCTACAACGTCAAGATCAGAG
GGGTGAACTTCACATCCAACGGCCCTGTGATGCAGAAGAAAACACTCGGCTGGGAGGCCTTCACCGAGAC
GCTGTACCCCGCTGACGGCGGCCTGGAAGGCAGAAACGACATGGCCCTGAAGCTCGTGGGCGGGAGCCAT
CTGATCGCAAACATCAAGACCACATATAGATCCAAGAAACCCGCTAAGAACCTCAAGATGCCTGGCGTCT
ACTATGTGGACTACAGACTGGAAAGAATCAAGGAGGCCAACAACGAAACGTACGTCGAGCAGCACGAGGT
GGCAGTGGCCAGATACTGCGACCTCCCTAGCAAACTGGGGCACAAGCTTAATTAACAACGCCGATAATCA
ACCTCTGGATTACAAAATTTGTGAAAGATTGACTGGTATTCTTAACTATGTTGCTCCTTTTACGCTATGT
GGATACGCTGCTTTAATGCCTTTGTATCATGCTATTGCTTCCCGTATGGCTTTCATTTTCTCCTCCTTGT
ATAAATCCTGGTTGCTGTCTCTTTATGAGGAGTTGTGGCCCGTTGTCAGGCAACGTGGCGTGGTGTGCAC
TGTGTTTGCTGACGCAACCCCCACTGGTTGGGGCATTGCCACCACCTGTCAGCTCCTTTCCGGGACTTTC
GCTTTCCCCCTCCCTATTGCCACGGCGGAACTCATCGCCGCCTGCCTTGCCCGCTGCTGGACAGGGGCTC
GGCTGTTGGGCACTGACAATTCCGTGGTGTTGTCGGGGAAATCATCGTCCTTTCCTTGGCTGCTCGCCTG
TGTTGCCACCTGGATTCTGCGCGGGACGTCCTTCTGCTACGTCCCTTCGGCCCTCAATCCAGCGGACCTT
CCTTCCCGCGGCCTGCTGCCGGCTCTGCGGCCTCTTCCGCGTCTTCGCCTTCGCCCTCAGACGAGTCGGA
TCTCCCTTTGGGCCGCCTCCCCGCCGCTGATATCTAGACCCAGCTTTCTTGTACAAAGTGGTCACCTGCT
ATGCGCTGATATAGGGCCCGGTACCTTTAAGACCAATGACTTACAAGGCAGCTGTAGATCTTAGCCACTT
TTTAAAAGAAAAGGGGGGACTGGAAGGGCTAGCTCACTCCCAACGAAGACAAGATCTGCTTTTTGCTTGT
ACTGGGTCTCTCTGGTTAGACCAGATCTGAGCCTGGGAGCTCTCTGGCTAACTAGGGAACCCACTGCTTA
AGCCTCAATAAAGCTTGCCTTGAGTGCTTCAAGTAGTGTGTGCCCGTCTGTTGTGTGACTCTGGTAACTA
GAGATCCCTCAGACCCTTTTAGTCAGTGTGGAAAATCTCTAGCAGTAGTAGTTCATGTCATCTTATTATT
CAGTATTTATAACTTGCAAAGAAATGAATATCAGAGAGTGAGAGGAACTTGTTTATTGCAGCTTATAATG
GTTACAAATAAAGCAATAGCATCACAAATTTCACAAATAAAGCATTTTTTTCACTGCATTCTAGTTGTGG
TTTGTCCAAACTCATCAATGTATCTTATCATGTCTGGCTCTAGCTATCCCGCCCCTAACTCCGCCCATCC
CGCCCCTAACTCCGCCCAGTTCCGCCCATTCTCCGCCCCATGGCTGACTAATTTTTTTTATTTATGCAGA
GGCCGAGGCCGCCTCGGCCTCTGAGCTATTCCAGAAGTAGTGAGGAGGCTTTTTTGGAGGCCTAGGGACG
TACCCAATTCGCCCTATAGTGAGTCGTATTACGCGCGCTCACTGGCCGTCGTTTTACAACGTCGTGACTG
GGAAAACCCTGGCGTTACCCAACTTAATCGCCTTGCAGCACATCCCCCTTTCGCCAGCTGGCGTAATAGC
GAAGAGGCCCGCACCGATCGCCCTTCCCAACAGTTGCGCAGCCTGAATGGCGAATGGG
[124 nt withheld, positions 7059-7182]
C
[91 nt withheld, positions 7184-7274]
A
[49 nt withheld, positions 7276-7324]
CCTTTGACGTTGGAGTCCACGTTCTTT
[37 nt withheld, positions 7352-7388]
ACCCTATCTCGGTCTATTCTTTTGATTTATAAGGGATTTTGCCGATTTCGGCCTATTGGTTAAAAAATGA
GCTGATTTAACAAAAATTTAACGCGAATTTTAACAAAATATTAACGCTTACAATTTAGGTGGCACTTTTC
GGGGAAATGTGCGCGGAACCCCTATTTGTTTATTTTTCTAAATACATTCAAATATGTATCCGCTCATGAG
ACAATAACCCTGATAAATGCTTCAATAATATTGAAAAAGGAAGAGTATGAGTATTCAACATTTCCGTGTC
GCCCTTATTCCCTTTTTTGCGGCATTTTGCCTTCCTGTTTTTGCTCACCCAGAAACGCTGGTGAAAGTAA
AAGATGCTGAAGATCAGTTGGGTGCACGAGTGGGTTACATCGAACTGGATCTCAACAGCGGTAAGATCCT
TGAGAGTTTTCGCCCCGAAGAACGTTTTCCAATGATGAGCACTTTTAAAGTTCTGCTATGTGGCGCGGTA
TTATCCCGTATTGACGCCGGGCAAGAGCAACTCGGTCGCCGCATACACTATTCTCAGAATGACTTGGTTG
AGTACTCACCAGTCACAGAAAAGCATCTTACGGATGGCATGACAGTAAGAGAATTATGCAGTGCTGCCAT
AACCATGAGTGATAACACTGCGGCCAACTTACTTCTGACAACGATCGGAGGACCGAAGGAGCTAACCGCT
TTTTTGCACAACATGGGGGATCATGTAACTCGCCTTGATCGTTGGGAACCGGAGCTGAATGAAGCCATAC
CAAACGACGAGCGTGACACCACGATGCCTGTAGCAATGGCAACAACGTTGCGCAAACTATTAACTGGCGA
ACTACTTACTCTAGCTTCCCGGCAACAATTAATAGACTGGATGGAGGCGGATAAAGTTGCAGGACCACTT
CTGCGCTCGGCCCTTCCGGCTGGCTGGTTTATTGCTGATAAATCTGGAGCCGGTGAGCGTGGGTCTCGCG
GTATCATTGCAGCACTGGGGCCAGATGGTAAGCCCTCCCGTATCGTAGTTATCTACACGACGGGGAGTCA
GGCAACTATGGATGAACGAAATAGACAGATCGCTGAGATAGGTGCCTCACTGATTAAGCATTGGTAACTG
TCAGACCAAGTTTACTCATATATACTTTAGATTGATTTAAAACTTCATTTTTAATTTAAAAGGATCTAGG
TGAAGATCCTTTTTGATAATCTCATGACCAAAATCCCTTAACGTGAGTTTTCGTTCCACTGAGCGTCAGA
CCCCGTAGAAAAGATCAAAGGATCTTC
